Addgene plasmid #31964: HA-mULK1M92A
Depositing lab: Do-Hyung Kim. Depositing organization: University of Minnesota. Publication: ULK-Atg13-FIP200 complexes mediate mTOR signaling to the autophagy machinery. Jung CH, Jun CB, Ro SH, Kim YM, Otto NM, Cao J, Kundu M, Kim DH. Mol Biol Cell. 2009 Apr;20(7):1992-2003. Epub 2009 Feb 18. 10.1091/mbc.e08-12-1249 PubMed 19225151.
Backbone
  Vector backbone: pRK5
  Backbone size w/o insert (bp): 4754
  Vector type: Mammalian Expression
Growth in bacteria
  Bacterial resistance: Ampicillin, 100 μg/mL
  Growth temperature: 37°C
  Growth strain: DH5alpha
  Copy number: Unknown
Gene/Insert
  Gene/Insert name: ULK1
  Species: M. musculus (mouse)
  Mutation: M92A
  Entrez Gene: Ulk1 (a.k.a. AU041434, Unc51.1, mKIAA0722)
  Promoter: CMV, SP6
  Tag / fusion protein: HA (N terminal on insert)
  Cloning method: Restriction Enzyme; 5′ cloning site SalI (unknown if destroyed); 3′ cloning site NotI (unknown if destroyed)
  Sequencing primers: 5′ SP6; 3′ SV40pA-R
Terms and licenses: Academic/Nonprofit Terms; Industry Terms: Not Available to Industry
How to cite: HA-mULK1M92A was a gift from Do-Hyung Kim (Addgene plasmid # 31964 ; http://n2t.net/addgene:31964 ; RRID:Addgene_31964)
