[The description below was written by a language model from this plasmid's Addgene catalogue record.]
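Description:
HA-mULK1M92A is a mammalian expression plasmid built on the pRK5 backbone (about 4.75 kb without insert) that encodes mouse ULK1, the Unc-51-like serine/threonine kinase that acts at the initiation step of autophagy. The coding sequence was inserted by restriction cloning between SalI and NotI sites and carries an N-terminal HA epitope tag, allowing the protein to be detected or immunoprecipitated with anti-HA antibodies independently of endogenous ULK1. Expression in transfected mammalian cells is driven by the CMV promoter. An SP6 promoter is also listed upstream of the insert, which in principle permits in vitro transcription and also serves as a sequencing primer site. The use of an SV40 polyA reverse primer for 3′ sequencing implies an SV40 polyadenylation signal downstream of the insert. The plasmid is propagated in E. coli under ampicillin selection. The record gives no copy number, names no origin of replication, and lists no mammalian selection marker, so the construct appears suited mainly to transient transfection.

The defining feature is the M92A point mutation in ULK1. The record does not state its functional consequence. The residue lies within the N-terminal kinase domain, so the mutation is presumably intended to alter kinase properties, but this should be checked against the associated publication. That work concerns how ULK–Atg13–FIP200 complexes relay mTOR signalling to the autophagy machinery, so the plasmid is most likely used alongside wild-type ULK1 constructs in overexpression, co-immunoprecipitation and kinase or autophagy assays. No feature table was supplied, so the element layout is inferred from catalogue fields only.
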