>Addgene plasmid #31964 | HA-mULK1M92A | addgene partial sequence | sequence record 37080 | SP6 5'-ATTTAGGTGACACTATAG-3'
AGGTGTCCACTCCCAGGTCCAACTGCACCTCGGTTCTATCGATTGAATTCCCGAACCGACAGTCGGTCTC
TTCACCAAGGCCATTCGCGCCACCATGGGCTACCCCTATGATGTGCCTGACTACGCAGATCTCAATGGTG
GTGGTGGTGGGTCGAGCATGGAGCCGGGCCGCGGCGGCGTCGAGACCGTGGGCAAGTTCGAGTTCTCTCG
CAAGGACCTGATTGGACACGGCGCCTTCGCGGTGGTCTTCAAGGGTCGACACCGCGAGAAGCACGACCTG
GAGGTGGCCGTCAAATGCATTAACAAGAAGAACCTTGCCAAGTCCCAAACACTGCTGGGAAAGGAAATCA
AAATCCTGAAGGAACTAAAGCACGAAAACATCGTGGCGCTGTATGACTTCCAGGAAATGGCTAATTCTGT
CTACCTGGTCGCGGAGTATTGTAATGGTGGAGACCTGGCTGACTACCTGCACACTATGCGCACACTGAGT
GAAGACACTGTCAGGCTTTTCCTACAGCAGATCGCTGGCGCCATGCGGCTGCTGCACAGCAAGGGCATCA
TCCACCGGGACCTGAAGCCCCAGAACATCCTGCTGTCCAACCCTGGGGGCCGCCGGGCCAACCCCAGCAA
CATCCGAGTCAAGATTGCTGACTTTGGATTCGCTCGGTACCTCCAGAGCAACATGATGGCGGCCACACTC
TGTGGTTCTCCTATGTACATGGCTCCTGAGGTCATTATGTCC
